Addgene plasmid #92254: pMCh-665
Purpose: Plasmid for expression of GST-tagged human TNRC6C 7W7A CED with seven mutated W-motifs and mutated PAM2 motif in mammalian cells
Depositing lab: Marina Chekulaeva & Witold Filipowicz. Depositing organization: Friedrich Miescher Institute for Biomedical Research. Publication: miRNA repression involves GW182-mediated recruitment of CCR4-NOT through conserved W-containing motifs. Chekulaeva M, Mathys H, Zipprich JT, Attig J, Colic M, Parker R, Filipowicz W. Nat Struct Mol Biol. 2011 Oct 7;18(11):1218-26. doi: 10.1038/nsmb.2166. PubMed 21984184.
Backbone
  Vector backbone: pEBG
  Backbone manufacturer: Addgene 22227
  Backbone size w/o insert (bp): 5996
  Total vector size (bp): 6965
  Vector type: Mammalian Expression
Growth in bacteria
  Bacterial resistance: Ampicillin, 100 μg/mL
  Growth temperature: 37°C
  Growth strain: DH5alpha
  Copy number: High Copy
Gene/Insert
  Gene/Insert name: TNRC6C CED
  Species: H. sapiens (human)
  Insert size (bp): 969
  Mutation: C-terminal effector domain (CED): aa 1369-1690 with the following point mutations: EF1388AA; W1445A; W1487A;W1494A; W1504A; W1605A; W1648A; W1659A
  GenBank ID: NM_001142640.1
  Entrez Gene: TNRC6C
  Promoter: EF1A
  Tag / fusion protein: GST (N terminal on backbone)
  Cloning method: Unknown
  Sequencing primers: 5′ atagcatggcctttgcaggg; 3′ ACAGGGATTTCTTGTCTCCCAC
Terms and licenses: Academic/Nonprofit Terms; Industry Terms: Not Available to Industry
How to cite: pMCh-665 was a gift from Marina Chekulaeva & Witold Filipowicz (Addgene plasmid # 92254 ; http://n2t.net/addgene:92254 ; RRID:Addgene_92254)
