[The description below was written by a language model from this plasmid's Addgene catalogue record and pLannotate feature annotations shown in this document.]
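Description:
pMCh-665 is a mammalian expression plasmid built on the pEBG backbone, about 7 kb in total, that produces a glutathione S-transferase fusion of a mutant fragment of human TNRC6C, one of the GW182-family scaffold proteins that act with Argonaute proteins in miRNA-mediated repression. It is propagated in E. coli as a high-copy plasmid through a ColE1/pUC-type origin and selected with ampicillin via the β-lactamase gene. An f1 phage origin is also present, along with backbone remnants such as partial lacI, lacZα, rop and bom sequences and a lac promoter/operator that play no evident role in the payload. No mammalian selection marker is annotated. An SV40 early promoter region and a small t antigen fragment sit upstream of the expression cassette.

Expression is driven by the strong constitutive human EF-1α promoter, followed by the Schistosoma japonicum GST coding sequence fused in frame to the N terminus of the insert. The insert encodes the C-terminal effector domain (CED) of TNRC6C, residues 1369–1690. It carries alanine substitutions at seven tryptophans (W1445, W1487, W1494, W1504, W1605, W1648, W1659) that disrupt its W-containing motifs, plus an EF1388AA change that inactivates the PAM2 motif. Downstream of the fusion, the annotation detects a G-CSF stem-loop destabilising element, presumably part of the backbone's 3′ region; a polyadenylation signal is not separately annotated.

The GST tag allows glutathione-based pull-down of the fusion from transfected cells. According to the associated publication, the W-motifs mediate GW182 recruitment of the CCR4-NOT deadenylase complex. This mutant is therefore suited to serve as a loss-of-interaction counterpart to wild-type CED constructs when testing which motifs are needed for partner binding and silencing.
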