Features (pLannotate 1.2.2; 18 found; start..end, strand, type, name):
    518..610     -  ncRNA          G-CSF SLDE: Accession: RF00183 - G-CSF factor stem-loop destabilising element (SLDE)
    661..1659    -  CDS            TNRC6C (fragment): TNR6C_HUMAN - Also known as KIAA1582. Experimental evidence at protein level: Swiss-Prot protein existence level 1. Plays a role in RNA-mediated gene silencing by micro-RNAs (miRNAs). Required for miRNA-dependent translational repression of complementary mRNAs by argonaute family proteins. As scaffoldng protein associates with argonaute proteins bound to partially complementary mRNAs and simultaneously can recruit CCR4-NOT and PAN deadenylase complexes. From Homo sapiens (Human).
   1650..2300    -  CDS            GST: glutathione S-transferase from Schistosoma japonicum
   2356..3534    -  promoter       EF-1α promoter: strong constitutive promoter for human elongation factor EF-1α
   3541..3607    -  CDS            small t antigen (fragment): SV40 (simian virus 40) small t antigen
   3629..3839    -  promoter       SV40 promoter: SV40 early promoter
   3895..3911    -  protein_bind   lac operator: The lac repressor binds to the lac operator to inhibit transcription in E. coli. This inhibition can be relieved by adding lactose or isopropyl-β-D-thiogalactopyranoside (IPTG). lac repressor encoded by lacI
   3919..3949    -  promoter       lac promoter: promoter for the E. coli lac operon
   3964..3985    -  protein_bind   CAP binding site: CAP binding activates transcription in the presence of cAMP. E. coli catabolite activator protein
   3998..4090    -  CDS            lacI (fragment): lac repressor; lacI; The lac repressor binds to the lac operator to inhibit transcription in E. coli. This inhibition can be relieved by adding lactose or isopropyl-β-D-thiogalactopyranoside (IPTG).
   4273..4861    -  rep_origin     ori: high-copy-number ColE1/pMB1/pBR322/pUC origin of replication
   5032..5892    -  CDS            AmpR: β-lactamase; bla; confers resistance to ampicillin, carbenicillin, and related antibiotics
   5893..5997    -  promoter       AmpR promoter: bla
   6092..6127    +  CDS            rop (fragment): Rop protein, which maintains plasmids at low copy number; rop
   6229..6278    +  misc_feature   bom (fragment): basis of mobility region from pBR322
   6279..6734    -  rep_origin     f1 ori (sequence partly withheld): f1 bacteriophage origin of replication; arrow indicates direction of (+) strand synthesis
   6753..6804    +  misc_feature   bom (fragment): basis of mobility region from pBR322
   6810..1       -  CDS            lacZα (fragment) (across the origin): LacZα fragment of β-galactosidase; lacZ fragment
>Addgene plasmid #92254 | pMCh-665 | addgene full sequence | sequence record 194411 | Addgene NGS Result
TTCTTTTTTTTTTTTTTTTTTTTTTTTTTTTTTTTTTTTTTTTGGAGGCAAACACTTTATTATCCTGAAG
TTCAGTTACAATGTGACAGTGGAGGGGACACTGGTGAGTGGGGGGTGAAGAGGTGGAGGGTGACAGTGGA
GCTTCCTTTCACACACAGGCCTGACATGATTCCTCCTGTCTGCTCCCTCCCACATCCCCAGTCCCCGTCC
AGCAAGGCAAATGTCCAGGCACCTGCCTGGCCCTAAAAAGAGTCACAGTCCTGACCCTCGTGGGGGCAGG
GCAGGTGTCCCGAGGCCACCCAGAAAAACAGGAGACACGTCGGTGATGTTCGGGAGTCAAACCATGTCCC
AAAAGTCTTAAGAAGAAAAACGAGATTCCCCAGCAAATTCGTGGGACCCCAGGGCCATGCCTCCCAGCTC
TGGCCACCTCTGCTTGTCCAGGGGCCTCACAGCCAAGGGGATGCAGGGGCCGCTGTGCAGTCGGCTGAGG
CCAGAGTGAGGGGTGCAAGGACCCAGATGGGGAACACTGCTGTTTAAATATTAAACAGGGATTTCTTGTC
TCCCACGTGGGAGACCTGATACTCTCAAGGGTCCCAGGTGGGGACCCTCACTCTAGAGTCGCGGCCGCGG
CTCTCCTGGTGCTGATGATGGCAGCGCCTACAGGGACTCCCCGCTGAGCAGGTCCCCAGGCAGCAGGGTG
GTTAGCGGCGTGGGGCTGCCTATCACCCTGCTGTCGTCGGCGCTGGGCGGGCCGGCCAGGCTGCTGGAGT
ACTGGGGCACCCCGCCGGCCAGCAGCTCACTGCTCCCCTTGCCACCCAGGCACGGGGCGTTCCAGTGGCC
AGCGTCGCTGCGTACCAGGCCATGGGAGCTGCCCGCTGCGCTGAGCCGCGGCTGGCTGGACGCGCTGCTG
GACTGGGCGCTGGAAGTGGGTGGCAGCGCCTGGCCTTGGGCTAAGAAGCGATTCACTTCTTCTTCACCAG
CGAACTCGGCCAGGATGGTAGTGTTTCCCAGGACGCACATGTGCAGAGACTTCTGGGCCTTGGCAGCCTC
CTCCTTGGAGCTGTACCGGACCACAGCATTGCCTTGAGTCAGATTCAGGTGGAATGTGATAAGAGGCCCA
TGTTGCAAACACAATGTCCGCAGTGTAGAACCATCAATCTGGGGAGTGAGGTTTCGAAGAACGAGCCAGC
TGCTGGTTCTTCCTGAGGTGTCGGTGCTGGCGGCAGAACCCGAGGAGTAGGAGCTGGTGGCGCCGAGGGG
GCTGGCACCGGCGGTGGAGGAGGGCTTGGGATTGGTTAACCCTGGAGGTGGCCTCGTGGGTGCAGTACTG
TTTCTGGGCACCTTCCATAGTTCATGAGACAGAGAGGCTTGCGTGTGGGAGGTAGGGCCAGAGGAGGCCG
TCGATTTGATGTCTGACAGTTTACCTCCACTCTTGAGGAGGTAGCGGTTGACATCCTGGATGGTGGTGTT
GATGGTAGGCCCAGTGGGGACACTGCCAGGAGTGACGTCAGGGTCATTCTCAGGGTCAATATTCTGCAGT
CCTTTCCATGGAACTCCCGGATGGGCTGCTGGGGGCCAGTTGATGCTAGAGCCATTTGAGATTTTATCAC
TGTCAGATTTGGCACGGGATCCACGCGGAACCAGATCCGATTTTGGAGGATGGTCGCCACCACCAAACGT
GGCTTGCCAGCCCTGCAAAGGCCATGCTATATACTTGCTGGATTTCAAGTACTTATCAATTTGTGGGATA
GCTTCAATACGTTTTTTAAAACAAACTAATTTTGGGAACGCATCCAGGCACATTGGGTCCATGTATAAAA
CAACATCAAGAGCGTCATACAACATGAAGTCAGGATGGGTTACATGATCACCATTTAAATATGTTTTATG
ACATAAACGATCTTCGAACATTTTCAGCATTTCAGGTAGCTTGCTAAGAAAATCAACTTTGAGAGTTTCA
AAGTCTTTACTATATGCAATTCTCGAAACACCGTATCTAATATCCAAAACCGCTCCTTCAAGCATTGAAA
TCTCTGCACGCTCTTTTGGACAACCACCCAACATGTTGTGCTTGTCAGCTATATAACGTATGATGGCCAT
AGACTGTGTTAATTTAACATCACCATCAATATAATAAGGAAGATTGGGAAACTCCAAACCCAATTCAAAC
TTTTTGTTTCGCCATTTATCACCTTCATCGCGCTCATACAAATGCTCTTCATATTTTTCTTCAAGATATT
CCAAAAGAAGTCGAGTGGGTTGCACAAGGCCCTTAATTTTCCAATAACCTAGTATAGGGGCCATTGTAGA
TCCAGCACAATGGATCTCGAGGTCGAGGGATCTCTAGAGAATTCCTCACGACACCTGAAATGGAAGAAAA
AAACTTTGAACCACTGTCTGAGGCTTGAGAATGAACCAAGATCCAAACTCAAAAAGGGCAAATTCCAAGG
AGAATTACATCAAGTGCCAAGCTGGCCTAACTTCAGTCTCCACCCACTCAGTGTGGGGAAACTCCATCGC
ATAAAACCCCTCCCCCCAACCTAAAGACGACGTACTCCAAAAGCTCGAGAACTAATCGAGGTGCCTGGAC
GGCGCCCGGTACTCCGTGGAGTCACATGAAGCGACGGCTGAGGACGGAAAGGCCCTTTTCCTTTGTGTGG
GTGACTCACCCGCCCGCTCTCCCGAGCGCCGCGTCCTCCATTTTGAGCTCCCTGCAGCAGGGCCGGGAAG
CGGCCATCTTTCCGCTCACGCAACTGGTGCCGACCGGGCCAGCCTTGCCGCCCAGGGCGGGGCGATACAC
GGCGGCGCGAGGCCAGGCACCAGAGCAGGCCGGCCAGCTTGAGACTACCCCCGTCCGATTCTCGGTGGCC
GCGCTCGCAGGCCCCGCCTCGCCGAACATGTGCGCTGGGACGCACGGGCCCCGTCGCCGCCCGCGGCCCC
AAAAACCGAAATACCAGTGTGCAGATCTTGGCCCGCATTTACAAGACTATCTTGCCAGAAAAAAAGCGTC
GCAGCAGGTCATCAAAAATTTTAAATGGCTAGAGACTTATCGAAAGCAGCGAGACAGGCGCGAAGGTGCC
ACCAGATTCGCACGCGGCGGCCCCAGCGCCCAGGCCAGGCCTCAACTCAAGCACGAGGCGAAGGGGCTCC
TTAAGCGCAAGGCCTCGAACTCTCCCACCCACTTCCAACCCGAAGCTCGGGATCAAGAATCACGTACTGC
AGCCAGGTGGAAGTAATTCAAGGCACGCAAGGGCCATAACCCGTAAAGAGGCCAGGCCCGCGGGAACCAC
ACACGGCACTTACCTGTGTTCTGGCGGCAAACCCGTTGCGAAAAAGAACGTTCACGGCGACTACTGCACT
TATATACGGTTCTCCCCCACCCTCGGGAAAAAGGCGGAGCCAGTACACGACATCACTTTCCCAGTTTACC
CCGCGCCACCTTCTCTAGGCACCGGTTCAATTGCCGACCCCTCCCCCCAACTTCTCGGGGACTGTGGGCG
ATGTGCGCTCTGCCCACTGACGGGCACCGGAGCCAATTCCCACTCCTTTCAAGACCTAGAAGGTCCATTA
GCTGCAAAGATTCCTCTCTGTTTAAAACTTTATCCATCTTTGCAAAGCTTTTTGCAAAAGCCTAGGCCTC
CAAAAAAGCCTCCTCACTACTTCTGGAATAGCTCAGAGGCCGAGGCGGCCTCGGCCTCTGCATAAATAAA
AAAAATTAGTCAGCCATGGGGCGGAGAATGGGCGGAACTGGGCGGAGTTAGGGGCGGGATGGGCGGAGTT
AGGGGCGGGACTATGGTTGCTGACTAATTGAGATGCATGCTTTGCATACTTCTGCCTGCTGGGGAGGGAA
TTAAGCTTGGCGTAATCATGGTCATAGCTGTTTCCTGTGTGAAATTGTTATCCGCTCACAATTCCACACA
ACATACGAGCCGGAAGCATAAAGTGTAAAGCCTGGGGTGCCTAATGAGTGAGCTAACTCACATTAATTGC
GTTGCGCTCACTGCCCGCTTTCCAGTCGGGAAACCTGTCGTGCCAGCTGCATTAATGAATCGGCCAACGC
GCGGGGAGAGGCGGTTTGCGTATTGGGCGCTCTTCCGCTTCCTCGCTCACTGACTCGCTGCGCTCGGTCG
TTCGGCTGCGGCGAGCGGTATCAGCTCACTCAAAGGCGGTAATACGGTTATCCACAGAATCAGGGGATAA
CGCAGGAAAGAACATGTGAGCAAAAGGCCAGCAAAAGGCCAGGAACCGTAAAAAGGCCGCGTTGCTGGCG
TTTTTCCATAGGCTCCGCCCCCCTGACGAGCATCACAAAAATCGACGCTCAAGTCAGAGGTGGCGAAACC
CGACAGGACTATAAAGATACCAGGCGTTTCCCCCTGGAAGCTCCCTCGTGCGCTCTCCTGTTCCGACCCT
GCCGCTTACCGGATACCTGTCCGCCTTTCTCCCTTCGGGAAGCGTGGCGCTTTCTCATAGCTCACGCTGT
AGGTATCTCAGTTCGGTGTAGGTCGTTCGCTCCAAGCTGGGCTGTGTGCACGAACCCCCCGTTCAGCCCG
ACCGCTGCGCCTTATCCGGTAACTATCGTCTTGAGTCCAACCCGGTAAGACACGACTTATCGCCACTGGC
AGCAGCCACTGGTAACAGGATTAGCAGAGCGAGGTATGTAGGCGGTGCTACAGAGTTCTTGAAGTGGTGG
CCTAACTACGGCTACACTAGAAGAACAGTATTTGGTATCTGCGCTCTGCTGAAGCCAGTTACCTTCGGAA
AAAGAGTTGGTAGCTCTTGATCCGGCAAACAAACCACCGCTGGTAGCGGTGGTTTTTTTGTTTGCAAGCA
GCAGATTACGCGCAGAAAAAAAGGATCTCAAGAAGATCCTTTGATCTTTTCTACGGGGTCTGACGCTCAG
TGGAACGAAAACTCACGTTAAGGGATTTTGGTCATGAGATTATCAAAAAGGATCTTCACCTAGATCCTTT
TAAATTAAAAATGAAGTTTTAAATCAATCTAAAGTATATATGAGTAAACTTGGTCTGACAGTTACCAATG
CTTAATCAGTGAGGCACCTATCTCAGCGATCTGTCTATTTCGTTCATCCATAGTTGCCTGACTCCCCGTC
GTGTAGATAACTACGATACGGGAGGGCTTACCATCTGGCCCCAGTGCTGCAATGATACCGCGAGACCCAC
GCTCACCGGCTCCAGATTTATCAGCAATAAACCAGCCAGCCGGAAGGGCCGAGCGCAGAAGTGGTCCTGC
AACTTTATCCGCCTCCATCCAGTCTATTAATTGTTGCCGGGAAGCTAGAGTAAGTAGTTCGCCAGTTAAT
AGTTTGCGCAACGTTGTTGCCATTGCTACAGGCATCGTGGTGTCACGCTCGTCGTTTGGTATGGCTTCAT
TCAGCTCCGGTTCCCAACGATCAAGGCGAGTTACATGATCCCCCATGTTGTGCAAAAAAGCGGTTAGCTC
CTTCGGTCCTCCGATCGTTGTCAGAAGTAAGTTGGCCGCAGTGTTATCACTCATGGTTATGGCAGCACTG
CATAATTCTCTTACTGTCATGCCATCCGTAAGATGCTTTTCTGTGACTGGTGAGTACTCAACCAAGTCAT
TCTGAGAATAGTGTATGCGGCGACCGAGTTGCTCTTGCCCGGCGTCAATACGGGATAATACCGCGCCACA
TAGCAGAACTTTAAAAGTGCTCATCATTGGAAAACGTTCTTCGGGGCGAAAACTCTCAAGGATCTTACCG
CTGTTGAGATCCAGTTCGATGTAACCCACTCGTGCACCCAACTGATCTTCAGCATCTTTTACTTTCACCA
GCGTTTCTGGGTGAGCAAAAACAGGAAGGCAAAATGCCGCAAAAAAGGGAATAAGGGCGACACGGAAATG
TTGAATACTCATACTCTTCCTTTTTCAATATTATTGAAGCATTTATCAGGGTTATTGTCTCATGAGCGGA
TACATATTTGAATGTATTTAGAAAAATAAACAAATAGGGGTTCCGCGCACATTTCCCCGAAAAGTGCCAC
CTGACGTCTAAGAAACCATTATTATCATGACATTAACCTATAAAAATAGGCGTATCACGAGGCCCTTTCG
TCTCGCGCGTTTCGGTGATGACGGTGAAAACCTCTGACACATGCAGCTCCCGGAGACGGTCACAGCTTGT
CTGTAAGCGGATGCCGGGAGCAGACAAGCCCGTCAGGGCGCGTCAGCGGGTGTTGGCGGGTGTCGGGGCT
GGCTTAACTATGCGGCATCAGAGCAGATTGTACTGAGAGTGCACCATAAAATTGTAAACGTTAATATTTT
GTTAAAATTCGCGTTAAATTTTTGTTAAATCAGCTCATTTTTTAACCAATAGACCGAAATCGGCAAAATC
CCTTATAAATCAAAAGAATAGCCCGAGATAGAGT
[37 nt withheld, positions 6405-6441]
AAAGAACGTGGACTCCAACGTCAAAGG
[141 nt withheld, positions 6469-6609]
G
[46 nt withheld, positions 6611-6656]
A
[95 nt withheld, positions 6658-6752]
TATGCGGTGTGAAATACCGCACAGATGCGTAAGGAGAAAATACCGCATCAGGCGCCATTCGCCATTCAGG
CTGCGCAACTGTTGGGAAGGGCGATCGGTGCGGGCCTCTTCGCTATTACGCCAGCTGGCGAAAGGGGGAT
GTGCTGCAAGGCGATTAAGTTGGGTAACGCCAGGGTTTTCCCAGTCACGACGTTGTAAAACGACGGCCAG
TGAA
